Addgene plasmid #238563: NanoBRET BiBRET Vector, HaloTag-KRAS(G12D)_BRAF-NanoLuc
Purpose: Express HaloTag-KRAS(G12D)_BRAF-NanoLuc Fusion Protein in Mammalian Cells under a CMV promoter
Depositing lab: Promega Corporation.
Backbone
  Vector backbone: pFC223C NanoLuc(R) CMV-Neo BiBRET-Balanced Vector and pFN222K HaloTag(R) CMV-Blast BiBRET Vector
  Vector type: Mammalian Expression
  Selectable markers: Blasticidin
Growth in bacteria
  Bacterial resistance: Kanamycin, 50 μg/mL
  Growth temperature: 37°C
  Growth strain: DH5alpha
  Copy number: High Copy
Gene/Insert 1
  Gene/Insert name: KRAS
  Species: H. sapiens (human)
  Mutation: G12D
  Entrez Gene: KRAS (a.k.a. 'C-K-RAS, C-K-RAS, CFC2, K-RAS2A, K-RAS2B, K-RAS4A, K-RAS4B, K-Ras, K-Ras 2, KI-RAS, KRAS1, KRAS2, NS, NS3, OES, RALD, RASK2, c-Ki-ras, c-Ki-ras2)
  Promoter: CMV
  Tag / fusion protein: HaloTag (R) (N terminal on backbone)
  Cloning method: Other
Gene/Insert 2
  Gene/Insert name: BRAF
  Species: H. sapiens (human)
  Entrez Gene: BRAF (a.k.a. B-RAF1, B-raf, BRAF-1, BRAF1, NS7, RAFB1)
  Tag / fusion protein: NanoLuc (R) (C terminal on backbone)
Terms and licenses: Academic/Nonprofit Terms; Industry Terms
How to cite: NanoBRET BiBRET Vector, HaloTag-KRAS(G12D)_BRAF-NanoLuc was a gift from Promega Corporation (Addgene plasmid # 238563 ; http://n2t.net/addgene:238563 ; RRID:Addgene_238563)
