[The description below was written by a language model from this plasmid's Addgene catalogue record and pLannotate feature annotations shown in this document.]
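Description:
NanoBRET BiBRET Vector, HaloTag-KRAS(G12D)_BRAF-NanoLuc is an 8.7 kb mammalian expression plasmid that delivers both partners of a bioluminescence resonance energy transfer (BRET) pair from a single construct. According to the record it was assembled from two BiBRET backbones, a NanoLuc C-terminal fusion vector and a HaloTag N-terminal fusion vector. It replicates in E. coli from a high-copy ColE1/pUC-type origin and is selected with kanamycin through an EM7-driven neo (nptII) gene. A separate SV40 early promoter–blasticidin S deaminase cassette with a synthetic poly(A) signal allows blasticidin selection in mammalian cells. A single loxP site lies just upstream of the EM7 promoter; its purpose is not stated.

The payload is arranged as two divergent transcription units sharing a central CMV enhancer. On one strand, the CMV enhancer/promoter, a chimeric β-globin/immunoglobulin intron and a T7 promoter precede HaloTag, a TEV protease cleavage site and human KRAS carrying the oncogenic G12D substitution, ending at an SV40 poly(A) signal. On the opposite strand, a minimal CMV promoter fragment and an SP6 promoter precede human BRAF fused at its C terminus to codon-optimised NanoLuc luciferase, with its own SV40 poly(A) signal. The weaker minimal promoter on the donor side would be expected to keep NanoLuc-fusion levels low relative to the HaloTag acceptor, although the record does not say this explicitly.

In use, NanoLuc serves as the energy donor, and HaloTag, once covalently labelled with a fluorescent chloroalkane ligand, serves as the acceptor. Association of KRAS(G12D) with its effector BRAF therefore produces a BRET signal in live cells, which suits the plasmid to monitoring this interaction and its disruption.
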