Features (pLannotate 1.2.2; 23 found; start..end, strand, type, name):
      3..84      -  polyA_signal   SV40 poly(A) signal: SV40 polyadenylation signal
    107..190     -  CDS            large T antigen (fragment): large T antigen from SV40 (simian virus 40)
    261..773     -  CDS            Nluc: NanoLuc® luciferase human codon-optimized
    795..3092    -  CDS            BRAF (sequence withheld): BRAF_HUMAN - Also known as BRAF1, RAFB1. Experimental evidence at protein level: Swiss-Prot protein existence level 1. Protein kinase involved in the transduction of mitogenic signals from the cell membrane to the nucleus (Probable). Phosphorylates MAP2K1, and thereby activates the MAP kinase signal transduction pathway (PubMed:21441910, PubMed:29433126). May play a role in the postsynaptic responses of hippocampal neurons (PubMed:1508179). From Homo sapiens (Human).
   3131..3149    -  promoter       SP6 promoter: promoter for bacteriophage SP6 RNA polymerase
   3175..3197    -  promoter       minimal CMV promoter (fragment): human cytomegalovirus (CMV) immediate early promoter
   3207..3572    +  enhancer       CMV enhancer: human cytomegalovirus immediate early enhancer
   3574..3773    +  promoter       CMV promoter: human cytomegalovirus (CMV) immediate early promoter
   3912..4044    +  intron         chimeric intron: chimera between introns from human β-globin and immunoglobulin heavy chain genes
   4088..4106    +  promoter       T7 promoter: promoter for bacteriophage T7 RNA polymerase
   4122..5012    +  CDS            HaloTag®: modified bacterial dehalogenase that forms covalent bonds with chloroalkane derivatives
   5025..5045    +  CDS            TEV site: tobacco etch virus (TEV) protease recognition and cleavage site
   5061..5627    +  CDS            K-Ras: human small GTPase proto-oncoprotein
   5636..5691    +  misc_feature   MCS: pUC18/19 multiple cloning site
   5740..5861    -  polyA_signal   SV40 poly(A) signal: SV40 polyadenylation signal
   5884..5952    -  CDS            large T antigen (fragment): large T antigen from SV40 (simian virus 40)
   5976..6009    +  protein_bind   loxP: Cre-mediated recombination occurs in the 8-bp core sequence (GCATACAT). Cre recombinase
   6019..6066    +  promoter       EM7 promoter: synthetic bacterial promoter&nbsp
   6098..6889    +  CDS            neo: KKA2_KLEPN - Also known as kan, nptII. Experimental evidence at protein level: Swiss-Prot protein existence level 1. Resistance to kanamycin, neomycin, paromomycin, ribostamycin, butirosin and gentamicin B. From Klebsiella pneumoniae.
   7050..7638    -  rep_origin     ori: high-copy-number ColE1/pMB1/pBR322/pUC origin of replication
   7764..7812    -  polyA_signal   poly(A) signal: synthetic polyadenylation signal
   7836..8234    -  CDS            BSD: blasticidin S deaminase; Aspergillus terreus BSD; confers resistance to blasticidin
   8265..8622    -  promoter       SV40 promoter: SV40 enhancer and early promoter
>Addgene plasmid #238563 | NanoBRET BiBRET Vector, HaloTag-KRAS(G12D)_BRAF-NanoLuc | addgene full sequence | sequence record 478453 | Addgene NGS Result
CGGCAGTGAAAAAAATGCTTTATTTGTGAAATTTGTGATGCTATTGCTTTATTTGTAACCATTATAAGCT
GCAATAAACAAGTTAACAACAACAATTGCATTCATTTTATGTTTCAGGTTCAGGGGGAGGTGTGGGAGGT
TTTTTAAAGCAAGTAAAACCTCTACAAATGTGGTATGGCTGATTATGATCCGCGGCCGCAATACGTCGAC
GTTATCAGCTGACTTCGTACGAGAGCCTAGGTGTTTCTAGAGTCGCGGCCTTACGCCAGAATGCGTTCGC
ACAGCCGCCAGCCGGTCACTCCGTTGATGGTTACTCGGAACAGCAGGGAGCCGTCGGGGTTGATCAGGCG
CTCGTCGATAATTTTGTTGCCGTTCCACAGGGTCCCTGTTACAGTGATCTTTTTGCCGTCGAACACGGCG
ATGCCTTCATACGGCCGTCCGAAATAGTCGATCATGTTCGGCGTAACCCCGTCGATTACCAGTGTGCCAT
AGTGCAGGATCACCTTAAAGTGATGATCATCCACAGGGTACACCACCTTAAAAATTTTTTCGATCTGGCC
CATTTGGTCGCCGCTCAGACCTTCATACGGGATGATGACATGGATGTCGATCTTCAGCCCATTTTCACCG
CTCAGGACAATCCTTTGGATCGGAGTTACGGACACCCCGAGATTCTGAAACAAACTGGACACACCTCCCT
GTTCAAGGACTTGGTCCAGGTTGTAGCCGGCTGTCTGTCGCCAGTCCCCAACGAAATCTTCGAGTGTGAA
GACGCCGCTCGAGCCGAGAGA
[2301 nt withheld, positions 792-3092]
GGCGATCGCTAGCTGCAAAAAGAACAAGTAGCTTGTATTCTATAGTGTCACCTAAATGGGCGATCTGACG
GTTCACTAAACCAGCTCTGCTTATATAGGCCTCCCTGGCGCGCCACTAGTTATTAATAGTAATCAATTAC
GGGGTCATTAGTTCATAGCCCATATATGGAGTTCCGCGTTACATAACTTACGGTAAATGGCCCGCCTGGC
TGACCGCCCAACGACCCCCGCCCATTGACGTCAATAATGACGTATGTTCCCATAGTAACGCCAATAGGGA
CTTTCCATTGACGTCAATGGGTGGAGTATTTACGGTAAACTGCCCACTTGGCAGTACATCAAGTGTATCA
TATGCCAAGTCCGCCCCCTATTGACGTCAATGACGGTAAATGGCCCGCCTGGCATTATGCCCAGTACATG
ACCTTACGGGACTTTCCTACTTGGCAGTACATCTACGTATTAGTCATCGCTATTACCATGGTGATGCGGT
TTTGGCAGTACACCAATGGGCGTGGATAGCGGTTTGACTCACGGGGATTTCCAAGTCTCCACCCCATTGA
CGTCAATGGGAGTTTGTTTTGGCACCAAAATCAACGGGACTTTCCAAAATGTCGTAATAACCCCGCCCCG
TTGACGCAAATGGGCGGTAGGCGTGTACGGTGGGAGGTCTATATAAGCAGAGCTGGTTTAGTGAACCGTC
AGATCACTAGAAGCTTTATTGCGGTAGTTTATCACAGTTAAATTGCTAACGCAGTCAGTGCTTCTGACAC
AACAGTCTCGAACTTAAGCTGCAGAAGTTGGTCGTGAGGCACTGGGCAGGTAAGTATCAAGGTTACAAGA
CAGGTTTAAGGAGACCAATAGAAACTGGGCTTGTCGAGACAGAGAAGACTCTTGCGTTTCTGATAGGCAC
CTATTGGTCTTACTGACATCCACTTTGCCTTTCTCTCCACAGGTGTCCACTCCCAGTTCAATTACAGCTC
TTAAGGCTAGAGTATTAATACGACTCACTATAGGGCTAGCAAAGCCACCATGGCAGAAATCGGTACTGGC
TTTCCATTCGACCCCCATTATGTGGAAGTCCTGGGCGAGCGCATGCACTACGTCGATGTTGGTCCGCGCG
ATGGCACCCCTGTGCTGTTCCTGCACGGTAACCCGACCTCCTCCTACGTGTGGCGCAACATCATCCCGCA
TGTTGCACCGACCCATCGCTGCATTGCTCCAGACCTGATCGGTATGGGCAAATCCGACAAACCAGACCTG
GGTTATTTCTTCGACGACCACGTCCGCTTCATGGATGCCTTCATCGAAGCCCTGGGTCTGGAAGAGGTCG
TCCTGGTCATTCACGACTGGGGCTCCGCTCTGGGTTTCCACTGGGCCAAGCGCAATCCAGAGCGCGTCAA
AGGTATTGCATTTATGGAGTTCATCCGCCCTATCCCGACCTGGGACGAATGGCCAGAATTTGCCCGCGAG
ACCTTCCAGGCCTTCCGCACCACCGACGTCGGCCGCAAGCTGATCATCGATCAGAACGTTTTTATCGAGG
GTACGCTGCCGATGGGTGTCGTCCGCCCGCTGACTGAAGTCGAGATGGACCATTACCGCGAGCCGTTCCT
GAATCCTGTTGACCGCGAGCCACTGTGGCGCTTCCCAAACGAGCTGCCAATCGCCGGTGAGCCAGCGAAC
ATCGTCGCGCTGGTCGAAGAATACATGGACTGGCTGCACCAGTCCCCTGTCCCGAAGCTGCTGTTCTGGG
GCACCCCAGGCGTTCTGATCCCACCGGCCGAAGCCGCTCGCCTGGCCAAAAGCCTGCCTAACTGCAAGGC
TGTGGACATCGGCCCGGGTCTGAATCTGCTGCAAGAAGACAACCCGGACCTGATCGGCAGCGAGATCGCG
CGCTGGCTGTCGACGCTCGAGATTTCCGGCGAGCCAACCACTGAGGATCTGTACTTTCAGAGCGATAACG
CGATCGCCATGACTGAATATAAACTTGTGGTAGTTGGAGCTGACGGCGTAGGCAAGAGTGCCTTGACGAT
ACAGCTAATTCAGAATCATTTTGTGGACGAATATGATCCAACAATAGAGGATTCCTACAGGAAGCAAGTA
GTAATTGATGGAGAAACCTGTCTCTTGGATATTCTCGACACAGCAGGTCAAGAGGAGTACAGTGCAATGA
GGGACCAGTACATGAGGACTGGGGAGGGCTTTCTTTGTGTATTTGCCATAAATAATACTAAATCATTTGA
AGATATTCACCATTATAGAGAACAAATTAAAAGAGTTAAGGACTCTGAAGATGTACCTATGGTCCTAGTA
GGAAATAAATGTGATTTGCCTTCTAGAACAGTAGACACAAAACAGGCTCAGGACTTAGCAAGAAGTTATG
GAATTCCTTTTATTGAAACATCAGCAAAGACAAGACAGGGTGTTGATGATGCCTTCTATACATTAGTTCG
AGAAATTCGAAAACATAAAGAAAAGATGAGCAAAGATGGTAAAAAGAAGAAAAAGAAGTCAAAGACAAAG
TGTGTAATTATGTAAGTTTAAACGAATTCGGGCTCGGTACCCGGGGATCCTCTAGAGTCGACCTGCAGGC
ATGCAAGCTGATTTGGCTGCTGCCACCGCTGAGCAAGGCCGCTTCGAGCAGACATGATAAGATACATTGA
TGAGTTTGGACAAACCACAACTAGAATGCAGTGAAAAAAATGCTTTATTTGTGAAATTTGTGATGCTATT
GCTTTATTTGTAACCATTATAAGCTGCAATAAACAAGTTAACAACAACAATTGCATTCATTTTATGTTTC
AGGTTCAGGGGGAGATGTGGGAGGTTTTTTTAAGCAAGTAAAACCTCTACAAATGTGGTAAAATCTTAAT
TAAGAATTCTAATATAACTTCGTATAGCATACATTATACGAAGTTATGGATCCACTGTTGACAATTAATC
ATCGGCATAGTATATCGGCATAGTATAATACGACAAGGTGAGGAACTAAACCCAGGAGGCAGATCATGAT
TGAACAAGATGGATTGCACGCAGGTTCTCCGGCCGCTTGGGTGGAGAGGCTATTCGGCTATGACTGGGCA
CAACAGACAATCGGCTGCTCTGATGCCGCCGTGTTCCGGCTGTCAGCGCAGGGGCGCCCGGTTCTTTTTG
TCAAGACCGACCTGTCCGGTGCCCTGAATGAACTGCAGGACGAGGCAGCGCGGCTATCGTGGCTGGCCAC
GACGGGCGTTCCTTGCGCAGCTGTGCTCGACGTTGTCACTGAAGCGGGAAGGGACTGGCTGCTATTGGGC
GAAGTGCCGGGGCAGGATCTCCTGTCATCTCACCTTGCTCCTGCCGAGAAAGTATCCATCATGGCTGATG
CAATGCGGCGGCTGCATACGCTTGATCCGGCTACCTGCCCATTCGACCACCAAGCGAAACATCGCATCGA
GCGAGCACGTACTCGGATGGAAGCCGGTCTTGTCGATCAGGATGATCTGGACGAAGAGCATCAGGGGCTC
GCGCCAGCCGAACTGTTCGCCAGGCTCAAGGCGCGCATGCCCGACGGCGAGGATCTCGTCGTGACCCATG
GCGATGCCTGCTTGCCGAATATCATGGTGGAAAATGGCCGCTTTTCTGGATTCATCGACTGTGGCCGGCT
GGGTGTGGCGGACCGCTATCAGGACATAGCGTTGGCTACCCGTGATATTGCTGAAGAGCTTGGCGGCGAA
TGGGCTGACCGCTTCCTCGTGCTTTACGGTATCGCCGCTCCCGATTCGCAGCGCATCGCCTTCTATCGCC
TTCTTGACGAGTTCTTCTGATTCGAAATGACCGACCAAGCGACGCCCAACCGGTATCAGCTCACTCAAAG
GCGGTAATACGGTTATCCACAGAATCAGGGGATAACGCAGGAAAGAACATGTGAGCAAAAGGCCAGCAAA
AGGCCAGGAACCGTAAAAAGGCCGCGTTGCTGGCGTTTTTCCATAGGCTCCGCCCCCCTGACGAGCATCA
CAAAAATCGACGCTCAAGTCAGAGGTGGCGAAACCCGACAGGACTATAAAGATACCAGGCGTTTCCCCCT
GGAAGCTCCCTCGTGCGCTCTCCTGTTCCGACCCTGCCGCTTACCGGATACCTGTCCGCCTTTCTCCCTT
CGGGAAGCGTGGCGCTTTCTCATAGCTCACGCTGTAGGTATCTCAGTTCGGTGTAGGTCGTTCGCTCCAA
GCTGGGCTGTGTGCACGAACCCCCCGTTCAGCCCGACCGCTGCGCCTTATCCGGTAACTATCGTCTTGAG
TCCAACCCGGTAAGACACGACTTATCGCCACTGGCAGCAGCCACTGGTAACAGGATTAGCAGAGCGAGGT
ATGTAGGCGGTGCTACAGAGTTCTTGAAGTGGTGGCCTAACTACGGCTACACTAGAAGGACAGTATTTGG
TATCTGCGCTCTGCTGAAGCCAGTTACCTTCGGAAAAAGAGTTGGTAGCTCTTGATCCGGCAAACAAACC
ACCGCTGGTAGCGGTGGTTTTTTTGTTTGCAAGCAGCAGATTACGCGCAGAAAAAAAGGATTTCAAGAAG
ATCCTTTGATCTTTTCTACGGGGTCTGACGCTCAGTGGAACGAAAACTCACGTTAAGGGATTTTGGTCAT
GAGATTATCAAAAAGGATCTTCACCTAGATCCTTTTATAGTCCGGAATCGTCACACAAAAAACCAACACA
CAGATGTAATGAAAATAAAGATATTTTATTGCGGCCATCGTGATGGCTAGAGTTTAGCCCTCCCACACAT
AACCAGAGGGCAGCAATTCACGAATCCCAACTGCCGTCGGCTGTCCATCACTGTCCTTCACTATGGCTTT
GATCCCAGGATGCAGATCGAGAAGCACCTGTCGGCACCGTCCGCAGGGGCTCAAGATGCCCCTGTTCTCA
TTTCCGATCGCGACGATACAAGTCAGGTTGCCAGCTGCCGCAGCAGCAGCAGTGCCCAGCACCACGAGTT
CTGCACAAGGTCCCCCAGTAAAATGATATACATTGACACCAGTGAAGATGCGGCCGTCGCTAGAGAGAGC
TGCGCTGGCGACGCTGTAGTCTTCAGAGATGGGGATGCTGTTGATTGTAGCCGTTGCTCTTTCAATGAGG
GTGGATTCTTCTTGAGACAAAGGCTTGGCCATGGTGGCGCTAGTGTCAGAAGAATCGAGCTTTTTGCAAA
AGCCTAGGCCTCCAAAAAAGCCTCCTCACTACTTCTGGAATAGCTCAGAGGCCGAGGCGGCCTCGGCCTC
TGCATAAATAAAAAAAATTAGTCAGCCATGGGGCGGAGAATGGGCGGAACTGGGCGGAGTTAGGGGCGGG
ATGGGCGGAGTTAGGGGCGGGACTATGGTTGCTGACTAATTGAGATGCATGCTTTGCATACTTCTGCCTG
CTGGGGAGCCTGGGGACTTTCCACACCTGGTTGCTGACTAATTGAGATGCATGCTTTGCATACTTCTGCC
TGCTGGGGAGCCTGGGGACTTTCCACACCCTAACTGACACACATTCCACAGCTGGTTCTTTCCGCCTCAG
AAGGTACCTAACCAAGTTCCTCTTTCAGAGGTTATTTCAGGCCATGGTGCTGCGCAAGACGCGTTAATTA
AGACGT
